>Addgene plasmid #190939 | hPCNA-C148S | addgene full sequence | sequence record 374280 | Addgene NGS Result
GTGCGGTATTTCACACCGCAATGGTGCACTCTCAGTACAATCTGCTCTGATGCCGCATAGTTAAGCCAGT
ATACACTCCGCTATCGCTACGTGACTGGGTCATGGCTGCGCCCCGACACCCGCCAACACCCGCTGACGCG
CCCTGACGGGCTTGTCTGCTCCCGGCATCCGCTTACAGACAAGCTGTGACCGTCTCCGGGAGCTGCATGT
GTCAGAGGTTTTCACCGTCATCACCGAAACGCGCGAGGCAGCTGCGGTAAAGCTCATCAGCGTGGTCGTG
AAGCGATTCACAGATGTCTGCCTGTTCATCCGCGTCCAGCTCGTTGAGTTTCTCCAGAAGCGTTAATGTC
TGGCTTCTGATAAAGCGGGCCATGTTAAGGGCGGTTTTTTCCTGTTTGGTCACTGATGCCTCCGTGTAAG
GGGGATTTCTGTTCATGGGGGTAATGATACCGATGAAACGAGAGAGGATGCTCACGATACGGGTTACTGA
TGATGAACATGCCCGGTTACTGGAACGTTGTGAGGGTAAACAACTGGCGGTATGGATGCGGCGGGACCAG
AGAAAAATCACTCAGGGTCAATGCCAGCGCTTCGTTAATACAGATGTAGGTGTTCCACAGGGTAGCCAGC
AGCATCCTGCGATGCAGATCCGGAACATAATGGTGCAGGGCGCTGACTTCCGCGTTTCCAGACTTTACGA
AACACGGAAACCGAAGACCATTCATGTTGTTGCTCAGGTCGCAGACGTTTTGCAGCAGCAGTCGCTTCAC
GTTCGCTCGCGTATCGGTGATTCATTCTGCTAACCAGTAAGGCAACCCCGCCAGCCTAGCCGGGTCCTCA
ACGACAGGAGCACGATCATGCGCACCCGTGGCCAGGACCCAACGCTGCCCGAGATGCGCCGCGTGCGGCT
GCTGGAGATGGCGGACGCGATGGATATGTTCTGCCAAGGGTTGGTTTGCGCATTCACAGTTCTCCGCAAG
AATTGATTGGCTCCAATTCTTGGAGTGGTGAATCCGTTAGCGAGGTGCCGCCGGCTTCCATTCAGGTCGA
GGTGGCCCGGCTCCATGCACCGCGACGCAACGCGGGGAGGCAGACAAGGTATAGGGCGGCGCCTACAATC
CATGCCAACCCGTTCCATGTGCTCGCCGAGGCGGCATAAATCGCCGTGACGATCAGCGGTCCAATGATCG
AAGTTAGGCTGGTAAGAGCCGCGAGCGATCCTTGAAGCTGTCCCTGATGGTCGTCATCTACCTGCCTGGA
CAGCATGGCCTGCAACGCGGGCATCCCGATGCCGCCGGAAGCGAGAAGAATCATAATGGGGAAGGCCATC
CAGCCTCGCGTCGCGAACGCCAGCAAGACGTAGCCCAGCGCGTCGGCCGCCATGCCGGCGATAATGGCCT
GCTTCTCGCCGAAACGTTTGGTGGCGGGACCAGTGACGAAGGCTTGAGCGAGGGCGTGCAAGATTCCGAA
TACCGCAAGCGACAGGCCGATCATCGTCGCGCTCCAGCGAAAGCGGTCCTCGCCGAAAATGACCCAGAGC
GCTGCCGGCACCTGTCCTACGAGTTGCATGATAAAGAAGACAGTCATAAGTGCGGCGACGATAGTCATGC
CCCGCGCCCACCGGAAGGAGCTGACTGGGTTGAAGGCTCTCAAGGGCATCGGTCGACGCTCTCCCTTATG
CGACTCCTGCATTAGGAAGCAGCCCAGTAGTAGGTTGAGGCCGTTGAGCACCGCCGCCGCAAGGAATGGT
GCATGCAAGGAGATGGCGCCCAACAGTCCCCCGGCCACGGGGCCTGCCACCATACCCACGCCGAAACAAG
CGCTCATGAGCCCGAAGTGGCGAGCCCGATCTTCCCCATCGGTGATGTCGGCGATATAGGCGCCAGCAAC
CGCACCTGTGGCGCCGGTGATGCCGGCCACGATGCGTCCGGCGTAGAGGATCGAGATCTCGATCCCGCGA
AATTAATACGACTCACTATAGGGAGACCACAACGGTTTCCCTCTAGAAATAATTTTGTTTAACTTTAAGA
AGGAGATATACATATGTTCGAGGCGCGCCTGGTCCAGGGCTCCATCCTCAAGAAGGTGTTGGAGGCACTC
AAGGACCTCATCAACGAGGCCTGCTGGGATATTAGCTCCAGCGGTGTAAACCTGCAGAGCATGGACTCGT
CCCACGTCTCTTTGGTGCAGCTCACCCTGCGGTCTGAGGGCTTCGACACCTACCGCTGCGACCGCAACCT
GGCCATGGGCGTGAACCTCACCAGTATGTCCAAAATACTAAAATGCGCCGGCAATGAAGATATCATTACA
CTAAGGGCCGAAGATAACGCGGATACCTTGGCGCTAGTATTTGAAGCACCAAACCAGGAGAAAGTTTCAG
ACTATGAAATGAAGTTGATGGATTTAGATGTTGAACAACTTGGAATTCCAGAACAGGAGTACAGCTGTGT
AGTAAAGATGCCTTCTGGTGAATTTGCACGTATATCCCGAGATCTCAGCCATATTGGAGATGCTGTTGTA
ATTTCCTGTGCAAAAGACGGAGTGAAATTTTCTGCAAGTGGAGAACTTGGAAATGGAAACATTAAATTGT
CACAGACAAGTAATGTCGATAAAGAGGAGGAAGCTGTTACCATAGAGATGAATGAACCAGTTCAACTAAC
TTTTGCACTGAGGTACCTGAACTTCTTTACAAAAGCCACTCCACTCTCTTCAACGGTGACACTCAGTATG
TCTGCAGATGTACCCCTTGTTGTAGAGTATAAAATTGCGGATATGGGACACTTAAAATACTACTTGGCTC
CCAAGATCGAGGATGAAGAAGGATCTTAGGCATTCTTAAAATTCAAGAAAATAAAACTAAGCTCTTTGAG
AACTGCTTCTAAGGATCCGGCTGCTAACAAAGCCCGAAAGGAAGCTGAGTTGGCTGCTGCCACCGCTGAG
CAATAACTAGCATAACCCCTTGGGGCCTCTAAACGGGTCTTGAGGGGTTTTTTGCTGAAAGGAGGAACTA
TATCCGGATATCCACAGGACGGGTGTGGTCGCCATGATCGCGTAGTCGATAGTGGCTCCAAGTAGCGAAG
CGAGCAGGACTGGGCGGCGGCCAAAGCGGTCGGACAGTGCTCCGAGAACGGGTGCGCATAGAAATTGCAT
CAACGCATATAGCGCTAGCAGCACGCCATAGTGACTGGCGATGCTGTCGGAATGGACGATATCCCGCAAG
AGGCCCGGCAGTACCGGCATAACCAAGCCTATGCCTACAGCATCCAGGGTGACGGTGCCGAGGATGACGA
TGAGCGCATTGTTAGATTTCATACACGGTGCCTGACTGCGTTAGCAATTTAACTGTGATAAACTACCGCA
TTAAAGCTTATCGATGATAAGCTGTCAAACATGAGAATTCTTGAAGACGAAAGGGCCTCGTGATACGCCT
ATTTTTATAGGTTAATGTCATGATAATAATGGTTTCTTAGACGTCAGGTGGCACTTTTCGGGGAAATGTG
CGCGGAACCCCTATTTGTTTATTTTTCTAAATACATTCAAATATGTATCCGCTCATGAGACAATAACCCT
GATAAATGCTTCAATAATATTGAAAAAGGAAGAGTATGAGTATTCAACATTTCCGTGTCGCCCTTATTCC
CTTTTTTGCGGCATTTTGCCTTCCTGTTTTTGCTCACCCAGAAACGCTGGTGAAAGTAAAAGATGCTGAA
GATCAGTTGGGTGCACGAGTGGGTTACATCGAACTGGATCTCAACAGCGGTAAGATCCTTGAGAGTTTTC
GCCCCGAAGAACGTTTTCCAATGATGAGCACTTTTAAAGTTCTGCTATGTGGCGCGGTATTATCCCGTGT
TGACGCCGGGCAAGAGCAACTCGGTCGCCGCATACACTATTCTCAGAATGACTTGGTTGAGTACTCACCA
GTCACAGAAAAGCATCTTACGGATGGCATGACAGTAAGAGAATTATGCAGTGCTGCCATAACCATGAGTG
ATAACACTGCGGCCAACTTACTTCTGACAACGATCGGAGGACCGAAGGAGCTAACCGCTTTTTTGCACAA
CATGGGGGATCATGTAACTCGCCTTGATCGTTGGGAACCGGAGCTGAATGAAGCCATACCAAACGACGAG
CGTGACACCACGATGCCTGCAGCAATGGCAACAACGTTGCGCAAACTATTAACTGGCGAACTACTTACTC
TAGCTTCCCGGCAACAATTAATAGACTGGATGGAGGCGGATAAAGTTGCAGGACCACTTCTGCGCTCGGC
CCTTCCGGCTGGCTGGTTTATTGCTGATAAATCTGGAGCCGGTGAGCGTGGGTCTCGCGGTATCATTGCA
GCACTGGGGCCAGATGGTAAGCCCTCCCGTATCGTAGTTATCTACACGACGGGGAGTCAGGCAACTATGG
ATGAACGAAATAGACAGATCGCTGAGATAGGTGCCTCACTGATTAAGCATTGGTAACTGTCAGACCAAGT
TTACTCATATATACTTTAGATTGATTTAAAACTTCATTTTTAATTTAAAAGGATCTAGGTGAAGATCCTT
TTTGATAATCTCATGACCAAAATCCCTTAACGTGAGTTTTCGTTCCACTGAGCGTCAGACCCCGTAGAAA
AGATCAAAGGATCTTCTTGAGATCCTTTTTTTCTGCGCGTAATCTGCTGCTTGCAAACAAAAAAACCACC
GCTACCAGCGGTGGTTTGTTTGCCGGATCAAGAGCTACCAACTCTTTTTCCGAAGGTAACTGGCTTCAGC
AGAGCGCAGATACCAAATACTGTCCTTCTAGTGTAGCCGTAGTTAGGCCACCACTTCAAGAACTCTGTAG
CACCGCCTACATACCTCGCTCTGCTAATCCTGTTACCAGTGGCTGCTGCCAGTGGCGATAAGTCGTGTCT
TACCGGGTTGGACTCAAGACGATAGTTACCGGATAAGGCGCAGCGGTCGGGCTGAACGGGGGGTTCGTGC
ACACAGCCCAGCTTGGAGCGAACGACCTACACCGAACTGAGATACCTACAGCGTGAGCTATGAGAAAGCG
CCACGCTTCCCGAAGGGAGAAAGGCGGACAGGTATCCGGTAAGCGGCAGGGTCGGAACAGGAGAGCGCAC
GAGGGAGCTTCCAGGGGGAAACGCCTGGTATCTTTATAGTCCTGTCGGGTTTCGCCACCTCTGACTTGAG
CGTCGATTTTTGTGATGCTCGTCAGGGGGGCGGAGCCTATGGAAAAACGCCAGCAACGCGGCCTTTTTAC
GGTTCCTGGCCTTTTGCTGGCCTTTTGCTCACATGTTCTTTCCTGCGTTATCCCCTGATTCTGTGGATAA
CCGTATTACCGCCTTTGAGTGAGCTGATACCGCTCGCCGCAGCCGAACGACCGAGCGCAGCGAGTCAGTG
AGCGAGGAAGCGGAAGAGCGCCTGATGCGGTATTTTCTCCTTACGCATCT
Features (pLannotate 1.2.2; 14 found; start..end, strand, type, name):
    212..403     -  CDS            rop: Rop protein, which maintains plasmids at low copy number; rop
    420..800     +  CDS            YPB1_ECOLX: Protein predicted: Swiss-Prot protein existence level 4. From Escherichia coli.
   1042..1942    -  CDS            TcR (fragment): tetracycline efflux protein; tet; confers resistance to tetracycline
   1964..1982    +  promoter       T7 promoter: promoter for bacteriophage T7 RNA polymerase
   2014..2036    +  RBS            RBS: efficient ribosome binding site from bacteriophage T7 gene 10 (Olins and Rangwala, 1989)
   2044..2826    +  CDS            PCNA: PCNA_HUMAN - Experimental evidence at protein level: Swiss-Prot protein existence level 1. Auxiliary protein of DNA polymerase delta and is involved in the control of eukaryotic DNA replication by increasing the polymerase's processibility during elongation of the leading strand. Induces a robust stimulatory effect on the 3'-5' exonuclease and 3'- phosphodiesterase, but not apurinic-apyrimidinic (AP) endonuclease, APEX2 activities. Has to be loaded onto DNA in order to be able to stimulate APEX2. Plays a key role in DNA damage response (DDR) by being conveniently positioned at the replication
   2890..2939    +  CDS            SET1 (fragment): solubility-enhancement tag derived from T7 phage gene 10B
   2947..2994    +  terminator     T7 terminator: transcription terminator for bacteriophage T7 RNA polymerase
   3020..3312    -  CDS            TcR (fragment): tetracycline efflux protein; tet; confers resistance to tetracycline
   3360..3388    -  promoter       tet promoter: E. coli promoter for tetracycline efflux protein gene
   3501..3605    +  promoter       AmpR promoter: bla
   3606..4466    +  CDS            AmpR: β-lactamase; bla; confers resistance to ampicillin, carbenicillin, and related antibiotics
   4637..5225    +  rep_origin     ori: high-copy-number ColE1/pMB1/pBR322/pUC origin of replication
   5411..110     -  misc_feature   bom (across the origin): basis of mobility region from pBR322
