[The description below was written by a language model from this plasmid's Addgene catalogue record and pLannotate feature annotations shown in this document.]
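Description:
hPCNA-C148S is a bacterial expression plasmid built on the pET3c backbone that produces untagged human proliferating cell nuclear antigen (PCNA) carrying a cysteine-to-serine substitution at residue 148. The 783 bp PCNA open reading frame sits downstream of a bacteriophage T7 promoter and the efficient ribosome binding site from T7 gene 10, and is followed by the T7 terminator. Transcription therefore depends on T7 RNA polymerase, so protein production requires an E. coli host that supplies that polymerase, while an ordinary cloning strain can be used simply to maintain the plasmid. A short fragment annotated as a T7 gene 10B-derived solubility tag lies after the end of the PCNA coding sequence. It appears to be residual vector sequence, consistent with the catalogue description of the protein as untagged.

The backbone is pBR322-derived. It carries a ColE1/pMB1-type origin of replication together with the rop gene, which moderates copy number, and the bom mobility region. The record itself lists copy number as unknown. Selection is by ampicillin through the β-lactamase gene and its own promoter. The tetracycline resistance gene is present only as two fragments flanking the T7 expression cassette, with the tet promoter remaining beside one of them, so it is disrupted and should not be expected to confer resistance. The sequenced record is 5,440 nt, close to the 5,421 bp listed in the catalogue.

PCNA is the sliding clamp that increases DNA polymerase processivity and coordinates DNA damage responses. According to the associated publication title, the construct comes from a study of a thermosensitive PCNA allele underlying an ataxia-telangiectasia-like disorder, which suggests use in producing recombinant mutant protein.
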