Addgene plasmid #190939: hPCNA-C148S
Purpose: untagged human PCNA with a cysteine to serine mutation
Depositing lab: Brian Kelch. Depositing organization: University of Massachusetts, Worcester. Publication: A thermosensitive PCNA allele underlies an ataxia-telangiectasia-like disorder. Magrino J, Munford V, Martins DJ, Homma TK, Page B, Gaubitz C, Freire BL, Lerario AM, Vilar JB, Amorin A, Leao EKE, Kok F, Menck CF, Jorge AA, Kelch BA. J Biol Chem. 2023 May;299(5):104656. doi: 10.1016/j.jbc.2023.104656. Epub 2023 Mar 27. PubMed 36990216.
Backbone
  Vector backbone: pET3c
  Backbone size w/o insert (bp): 4638
  Total vector size (bp): 5421
  Vector type: Bacterial Expression
Growth in bacteria
  Bacterial resistance: Ampicillin, 100 μg/mL
  Growth temperature: 37°C
  Growth strain: DH5alpha
  Copy number: Unknown
Gene/Insert
  Gene/Insert name: Proliferating Cell Nuclear Antigen (alt name: PCNA)
  Species: H. sapiens (human)
  Insert size (bp): 783
  Mutation: changed cysteine 148 to serine
  Entrez Gene: PCNA (a.k.a. ATLD2)
  Promoter: T7
  Cloning method: Unknown
  Sequencing primers: 5′ T7 promoter; 3′ T7 terminator
Resource information
  A portion of this plasmid was derived from a plasmid made by: unknown
Terms and licenses: Academic/Nonprofit Terms; Industry Terms: Not Available to Industry
How to cite: hPCNA-C148S was a gift from Brian Kelch (Addgene plasmid # 190939 ; http://n2t.net/addgene:190939 ; RRID:Addgene_190939)
